Addgene plasmid #179503: pSSa29
Purpose: Tet-on red-shifted luciferase expression
Depositing lab: Dominique Sanglard. Publication: A novel Candida glabrata doxycycline-inducible system for in vitro/in vivo use. Schrevens S, Sanglard D. FEMS Yeast Res. 2022 Sep 24;22(1):foac046. doi: 10.1093/femsyr/foac046. PubMed 36047937.
Backbone
  Vector backbone: pCgACU-5
  Selectable markers: SAT1
Growth in bacteria
  Bacterial resistance: Ampicillin, 100 μg/mL
  Growth temperature: 37°C
  Growth strain: DH5alpha
  Copy number: High Copy
Gene/Insert
  Gene/Insert name: Red-shifted luciferase (alt name: CgLUCopt-mut2)
  Species: Synthetic
  Insert size (bp): 1653
  Promoter: Tet-HOP1 (p98CGH)
  Cloning method: Gibson Cloning
  Sequencing primers: 5′ CGCTCTTATTGACCACACCT; 3′ CAGGGCCCTTCTTAATGTTC
Terms and licenses: Academic/Nonprofit Terms; Industry Terms: Not Available to Industry
How to cite: pSSa29 was a gift from Dominique Sanglard (Addgene plasmid # 179503 ; http://n2t.net/addgene:179503 ; RRID:Addgene_179503)
