[The description below was written by a language model from this plasmid's Addgene catalogue record and pLannotate feature annotations shown in this document.]
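Description:
pSSa29 is an 8.4 kb E. coli–yeast shuttle plasmid built on the pCgACU-5 backbone and intended for doxycycline-inducible ("Tet-on") expression of a red-shifted luciferase in Candida glabrata. In bacteria it is maintained at high copy from a ColE1/pUC-type origin and selected with ampicillin through the bla gene. An f1 origin, lac promoter/operator, lacZα remnant and flanking T3 and T7 promoters are phagemid-type cloning-vector remnants. For selection in yeast the record lists SAT1, and the annotation finds a streptothricin acetyltransferase coding sequence, which confers resistance to streptothricin-class antibiotics such as nourseothricin. Only fragments of the URA3 promoter and coding sequence are detected, which may mean the SAT1 cassette replaced or interrupted the backbone's original URA3 marker, although the record does not say this. No yeast replication or centromere elements are annotated, so the mode of maintenance in yeast cannot be read from the feature table.

The payload is a 1653 bp synthetic gene, CgLUCopt-mut2, annotated by homology to Photinus pyralis firefly luciferase. Its name suggests a version codon-optimised for C. glabrata and mutated to shift emission towards red, which generally favours light detection through tissue. It was inserted by Gibson assembly under the Tet-HOP1 promoter (p98CGH). The short tet-related element annotated just upstream of the coding sequence is consistent with tet operator sequences fused to a HOP1-derived promoter. An ADH1 terminator lies upstream of this promoter, possibly insulating it from read-through transcription. No tetracycline-responsive transactivator is annotated, so that component is presumably provided separately. The plasmid serves as a bioluminescent reporter for measuring induction of the doxycycline-regulated system in vitro and in vivo.
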