Features (pLannotate 1.2.2; 21 found; start..end, strand, type, name):
     63..584     +  CDS            sat-1: STA_ECOLX - Protein inferred from homology: Swiss-Prot protein existence level 3. Involved in resistance to streptothricin, a broad-spectrum antibiotic produced by streptomycetes (PubMed:1850404). Detoxifies streptothricin via acetylation of the beta amino group of the first beta-lysyl moiety of streptothricin (By similarity). From Escherichia coli.
    643..659     -  promoter       copia promoter (fragment): strong promoter from the Drosophila transposable element copia (Sinclair et al., 1986)
    717..918     -  promoter       URA3 promoter (fragment): S. cerevisiae URA3
    926..975     -  misc_feature   bom (fragment): basis of mobility region from pBR322
   1077..1112    -  CDS            rop (fragment): Rop protein, which maintains plasmids at low copy number; rop
   1777..1848    +  promoter       AmpR promoter: bla
   1849..2709    +  CDS            AmpR: β-lactamase; bla; confers resistance to ampicillin, carbenicillin, and related antibiotics
   2880..3468    +  rep_origin     ori: high-copy-number ColE1/pMB1/pBR322/pUC origin of replication
   3651..3743    +  CDS            lacI (fragment): lac repressor; lacI; The lac repressor binds to the lac operator to inhibit transcription in E. coli. This inhibition can be relieved by adding lactose or isopropyl-β-D-thiogalactopyranoside (IPTG).
   3756..3777    +  protein_bind   CAP binding site: CAP binding activates transcription in the presence of cAMP. E. coli catabolite activator protein
   3792..3822    +  promoter       lac promoter: promoter for the E. coli lac operon
   3830..3846    +  protein_bind   lac operator: The lac repressor binds to the lac operator to inhibit transcription in E. coli. This inhibition can be relieved by adding lactose or isopropyl-β-D-thiogalactopyranoside (IPTG). lac repressor encoded by lacI
   3891..3909    +  promoter       T3 promoter: promoter for bacteriophage T3 RNA polymerase
   3981..4168    +  terminator     ADH1 terminator: S. cerevisiae ADH1; transcription terminator for the S. cerevisiae alcohol dehydrogenase 1 (ADH1) gene
   4189..4244    +  promoter       tetR/tetA promoters: tetR; overlapping promoters for bacterial tetR and tetA
   4446..6086    +  CDS            LUCI_PHOPY: Experimental evidence at protein level: Swiss-Prot protein existence level 1. Produces green light with a wavelength of 562 nm. From Photinus pyralis (Common eastern firefly) (Lampyris pyralis).
   6113..6131    -  promoter       T7 promoter: promoter for bacteriophage T7 RNA polymerase
   6139..6294    +  CDS            lacZα (fragment): LacZα fragment of β-galactosidase; lacZ fragment
   6298..6726    +  rep_origin     f1 ori (sequence partly withheld): f1 bacteriophage origin of replication; arrow indicates direction of (+) strand synthesis
   6754..6805    -  misc_feature   bom (fragment): basis of mobility region from pBR322
   6884..7253    -  CDS            URA3 (fragment): orotidine-5'-phosphate decarboxylase, required for uracil biosynthesis; S. cerevisiae URA3; yeast auxotrophic marker, counterselectable with 5-fluoroorotic acid (5-FOA)
>Addgene plasmid #179503 | pSSa29 | addgene full sequence | sequence record 354579 | Addgene NGS Result
TGTCATACTAACCCATTTTTATAGAAGAAGTTGCTGCTTTAGTTATCGATAACGGTTCTCATATGAAAAT
TTCGGTGATCCCTGAGCAGGTGGCGGAAACATTGGATGCTGAGAACCATTTCATTGTTCGTGAAGTGTTC
GATGTGCACCTATCCGACCAAGGCTTTGAACTATCTACCAGAAGTGTGAGCCCCTACCGGAAGGATTACA
TCTCGGATGATGACTCTGATGAAGACTCTGCTTGCTATGGCGCATTCATCGACCAAGAGCTTGTCGGGAA
GATTGAACTCAACTCAACATGGAACGATCTAGCCTCTATCGAACACATTGTTGTGTCGCACACGCACCGA
GGCAAAGGAGTCGCGCACAGTCTCATCGAATTTGCGAAAAAGTGGGCACTAAGCAGACAGCTCCTTGGCA
TACGATTAGAGACACAAACGAACAATGTACCTGCCTGCAATTTGTACGCAAAATGTGGCTTTACTCTCGG
CGGCATTGACCTCTTCACGTATAAAACTAGACCTCAAGTCTCGAACGAAACAGCGATGTACTGGTACTGG
TTCTCGGGAGCACAGGATGACGCCTAACATATGTGAAGTGTGAAGGGGGAGATTTTCACTTTATTAGATT
TGTATATATGTATAATAAATAAATAAATAAGTTAAATAAATAATTAGATAAGGGTGGTAATTATTACTAT
TTACAATCAAAGGTGGTCCTGCAGGTTTTTGTTCTGTGCAGTTGGGTTAAGAATACTGGGCAATTTCATG
TTTCTTCAACACTACATATGCGTATATATACCAATCTAAGTCTGTGCTCCTTCCTTCGTTCTTCCTTCTG
TTCGGAGATTACCGAATCAAAAAAATTTCAAGGAAACCGAAATCAAAAAAAAGAATAAAAAAAAAATGAT
GAATTGAAAAGGTGGTATGGTGCACTCTCAGTACAATCTGCTCTGATGCCGCATAGTTAAGCCAGCCCCG
ACACCCGCCAACACCCGCTGACGCGCCCTGACGGGCTTGTCTGCTCCCGGCATCCGCTTACAGACAAGCT
GTGACCGTCTCCGGGAGCTGCATGTGTCAGAGGTTTTCACCGTCATCACCGAAACGCGCGAGACGAAAGG
GCCTCGTGATACGCCTATTTTTATAGGTTAATGTCATGATAATAATGGTTTCTTAGCAGGTTAGACTAAC
ATGCAAAAAGTTTATATTCATTTTTGTAGTTATTCTTGTTTTCATTAGGATGATTACACACTGTGGATGT
GGATTAATCGATCATTGTTAATTTAGTGTAGCTACTACCATTTCAAACAAAACGTAAATTCTTGCAGTCG
TACTGGATCTGTGAATCTATTAGTATATATGAATTAAAGTAGCTTGTACATATTATTCTGTTGAATCATA
TCGCAGAGCATTGGTTGAAATCCAAAATATAAAAATGTAATATCACAAAAAATAATACTAATTCTAACAT
TAATGGGTCAGATTTTTAGTGAATACTTAAATTTATAATATCGTCTATTTAAGCTAGCAAATGGAACAAC
ATTTAAAGTAAGAACATCATATCTACATGAAAATGTATATTTCAATCTGACTAATAACGCAGAGCACATC
TTTCAGTGATGTCTGTCACATGATCAAAAAGAATTGTATTTAAATAATTCATAATAAAAGCTTAAAAAAT
TACAATAATGAAAATAAAGTAAATAATGACATGGGTAAGAGTTCCGAAATAGAATCTTAGTGTACAAAAC
AAAAATTGCATCATTAGAGATCCCCACATTCAAATATGTATCCGCTCATGAGACAATAACCCTGATAAAT
GCTTCAATAATATTGAAAAAGGAAGAGTATGAGTATTCAACATTTCCGTGTCGCCCTTATTCCCTTTTTT
GCGGCATTTTGCCTTCCTGTTTTTGCTCACCCAGAAACGCTGGTGAAAGTAAAAGATGCTGAAGATCAGT
TGGGTGCACGAGTGGGTTACATCGAACTGGATCTCAACAGCGGTAAGATCCTTGAGAGTTTTCGCCCCGA
AGAACGTTTTCCAATGATGAGCACTTTTAAAGTTCTGCTATGTGGCGCGGTATTATCCCGTATTGACGCC
GGGCAAGAGCAACTCGGTCGCCGCATACACTATTCTCAGAATGACTTGGTTGAGTACTCACCAGTCACAG
AAAAGCATCTTACGGATGGCATGACAGTAAGAGAATTATGCAGTGCTGCCATAACCATGAGTGATAACAC
TGCGGCCAACTTACTTCTGACAACGATCGGAGGACCGAAGGAGCTAACCGCTTTTTTGCACAACATGGGG
GATCATGTAACTCGCCTTGATCGTTGGGAACCGGAGCTGAATGAAGCCATACCAAACGACGAGCGTGACA
CCACGATGCCTGTAGCAATGGCAACAACGTTGCGCAAACTATTAACTGGCGAACTACTTACTCTAGCTTC
CCGGCAACAATTAATAGACTGGATGGAGGCGGATAAAGTTGCAGGACCACTTCTGCGCTCGGCCCTTCCG
GCTGGCTGGTTTATTGCTGATAAATCTGGAGCCGGTGAGCGTGGGTCTCGCGGTATCATTGCAGCACTGG
GGCCAGATGGTAAGCCCTCCCGTATCGTAGTTATCTACACGACGGGGAGTCAGGCAACTATGGATGAACG
AAATAGACAGATCGCTGAGATAGGTGCCTCACTGATTAAGCATTGGTAACTGTCAGACCAAGTTTACTCA
TATATACTTTAGATTGATTTAAAACTTCATTTTTAATTTAAAAGGATCTAGGTGAAGATCCTTTTTGATA
ATCTCATGACCAAAATCCCTTAACGTGAGTTTTCGTTCCACTGAGCGTCAGACCCCGTAGAAAAGATCAA
AGGATCTTCTTGAGATCCTTTTTTTCTGCGCGTAATCTGCTGCTTGCAAACAAAAAAACCACCGCTACCA
GCGGTGGTTTGTTTGCCGGATCAAGAGCTACCAACTCTTTTTCCGAAGGTAACTGGCTTCAGCAGAGCGC
AGATACCAAATACTGTTCTTCTAGTGTAGCCGTAGTTAGGCCACCACTTCAAGAACTCTGTAGCACCGCC
TACATACCTCGCTCTGCTAATCCTGTTACCAGTGGCTGCTGCCAGTGGCGATAAGTCGTGTCTTACCGGG
TTGGACTCAAGACGATAGTTACCGGATAAGGCGCAGCGGTCGGGCTGAACGGGGGGTTCGTGCACACAGC
CCAGCTTGGAGCGAACGACCTACACCGAACTGAGATACCTACAGCGTGAGCTATGAGAAAGCGCCACGCT
TCCCGAAGGGAGAAAGGCGGACAGGTATCCGGTAAGCGGCAGGGTCGGAACAGGAGAGCGCACGAGGGAG
CTTCCAGGGGGAAACGCCTGGTATCTTTATAGTCCTGTCGGGTTTCGCCACCTCTGACTTGAGCGTCGAT
TTTTGTGATGCTCGTCAGGGGGGCGGAGCCTATGGAAAAACGCCAGCAACGCGGCCTTTTTACGGTTCCT
GGCCTTTTGCTGGCCTTTTGCTCACATGTTCTTTCCTGCGTTATCCCCTGATTCTGTGGATAACCGTATT
ACCGCCTTTGAGTGAGCTGATACCGCTCGCCGCAGCCGAACGACCGAGCGCAGCGAGTCAGTGAGCGAGG
AAGCGGAAGAGCGCCCAATACGCAAACCGCCTCTCCCCGCGCGTTGGCCGATTCATTAATGCAGCTGGCA
CGACAGGTTTCCCGACTGGAAAGCGGGCAGTGAGCGCAACGCAATTAATGTGAGTTAGCTCACTCATTAG
GCACCCCAGGCTTTACACTTTATGCTTCCGGCTCGTATGTTGTGTGGAATTGTGAGCGGATAACAATTTC
ACACAGGAAACAGCTATGACCATGATTACGCCAAGCGCGCAATTAACCCTCACTAAAGGGAACAAAAGCT
GGAGCTCCATAAAGCACGTGGCCTCTTATCGAGAAAGAAATTACCACGCGTATGCGCGTAGCGAATTTCT
TATGATTTATGATTTTTATTATTAAATAAGTTATAAAAAAAATAAGTGTATACAAATTTTAAAGTGACTC
TTAGGTTTTAAAACGAAAATTCTTATTCTTGAGTAACTCTTTCCTGTAGGTCAGGTTGCTTTCTCAGGTA
TAGCATGAGGTCGCTCTTATTGACCACACCTCTACCGGCATGCGAGCTCCTAATTTTTGTTGACACTCTA
TCATTGATAGAGTTATTTTACCACTCCCTATCAGTGATAGAGAAAAGTGGATCCTATGTTTTTAACCTGG
GCGGCTAAATTGTACTTTATATATAGTTGAAACAACAGGGAAAGGGCAGGATAAAGAAAGAAATTGACTG
CAGTTTCCTATGATCATATTTCATTTTTGTAATTAACAATATAATATAATACACTTATAAACGGTTTAAA
AACAGCTTTATCTCAGAAAAGAGATCGGATCCAAAATGGAGGATGCTAAGAACATTAAGAAGGGCCCTGC
CCCTTTCTATCCATTAGAAGATGGTACAGCAGGTGAACAACTTCACAAAGCTATGAAGAGATACGCTTTA
GTCCCAGGTACTATTGCCTTCACTGATGCCCATATAGAGGTTGACATAACATACGCGGAGTACTTCGAGA
TGTCAGTGAGATTAGCGGAAGCCATGAAGAGATATGGCTTGAATACTAATCACAGGATTGTGGTTTGCTC
TGAAAACTCATTGCAGTTCTTTATGCCAGTTTTGGGTGCATTATTCATTGGTGTCGCTGTTGCTCCAGCA
AATGATATATACAACGAAAGAGAATTATTGAACTCTATGGGGATCTCTCAACCAACTGTCGTGTTTGTCA
GCAAGAAGGGATTGCAAAAGATTCTTAACGTTCAGAAGAAACTTCCCATCATTCAGAAGATCATCATCAT
GGACAGCAAAACCGACTATCAAGGCTTCCAATCAATGTATACCTTTGTTACATCTCACCTACCACCTGGG
TTTAACGAGTATGACTTTGTACCAGAGTCTTTCGATAGAGATAAGACCATTGCTCTGATCATGAATTCCT
CTGGTAGTACTGGTCTACCAAAGGGTGTTGCTCTGCCACATAGAGCATTATGTGTCAGATTTAGCCATGC
TAGAGATCCCATATTTGGTAATCAAATTATTCCAGACACTGCCATTCTGTCCGTCGTTCCTTTCCACCAT
GGTTTTGGGATGTTCACAACCTTGGGTTACCTAATCTGTGGTTTTAGAGTTATGTTGATGTATCGTTTTG
AAGAAGAGTTGTTCTTGAGATCATTGCAAGACTACAAAATACAGACAGCCCTGTTGGTCCCAACACTGTT
CTCTTTCTTGGCTAAGAGTACCCTAATAGACAAGTACGATTTGAGTAACCTACACGAAATCGCATCTGGA
GGTGCACCACTTTCCAAAGAGGTTGGTGAAGCTGTCGCCAAAAGATTTCACTTACCTGGCATTAGACAAG
GTTATGGCCTGACAGAGACTACTAGTGCTATACTGATTACCCCTGAAGGAGATGATAAACCCGGTGCAGT
TGGCAAAGTGGTCCCATTCTTTGAAGCAAAAGTTGTAGACTTAGATACTGGCAAAACTCTTGGAGTGAAT
CAACGTGGTGAGTTATGTGTACGTGGTCCAATGATTATGTCCGGCTACGTCAACAATCCAGAAGCAACAA
ATGCCTTAATAGACAAAGATGGATGGCTACATTCCGGTGATATAGCCTATTGGGATGAGGACGAACACTT
CTTCATCGTAGATAGGCTTAAGTCTTTGATCAAATACAAGGGTTATCAAGTTGCTCCTGCTGAATTGGAG
TCCATTCTACTACAGCATCCTAACATCTTTGATGCTGGTGTTGCAGGTTTACCAGACGACGATGCTGGTG
AACTTCCAGCGGCTGTGGTTGTGTTGGAACATGGTAAAACCATGACTGAGAAGGAAATCGTTGACTACGT
AGCTTCACAAGTAACTACCGCAAAGAAACTAAGAGGTGGAGTAGTCTTTGTAGACGAAGTTCCAAAGGGT
TTGACAGGCAAATTGGATGCCAGAAAGATTAGGGAAATCTTGATTAAAGCTAAGAAAGGTGGCAAGATTG
CTGTTTAAGGTACCCAATTCGCCCTATAGTGAGTCGTATTACGCGCGCTCACTGGCCGTCGTTTTACAAC
GTCGTGACTGGGAAAACCCTGGCGTTACCCAACTTAATCGCCTTGCAGCACATCCCCCTTTCGCCAGCTG
GCGTAATAGCGAAGAGGCCCGCACCGATCGCCCTTCCCAACAGTTGCGCAGCCTGAATGGCGAATGG
[124 nt withheld, positions 6298-6421]
C
[91 nt withheld, positions 6423-6513]
A
[49 nt withheld, positions 6515-6563]
CCTTTGACGTTGGAGTCCACGTTCTTT
[37 nt withheld, positions 6591-6627]
ACCCTATCTCGGTCTATTCTTTTGATTTATAAGGGATTTTGCCGATTTCGGCCTATTGGTTAAAAAATGA
GCTGATTTAACAAAAATTTAACGCGAATTTTAACAAAATATTAACGCTTACAATTTCCTGATGCGGTATT
TTCTCCTTACGCATCTGTGCGGTATTTCACACCGCATAGGGTAATAACTGATATAATTAAATTGAAGCTC
TAATTTGTGAGTTTAGTATACATGCATTTACTTATAATACAGTTTTTTAGTTTTGCTGGCCGCATCTTCT
CAAATATGCTTCCCAGCCTGCTTTTCTGTAACGTTCACCCTCTACCTTAGCATCCCTTCCCTTTGCAAAT
AGTCCTCTTCCAACAATAATAATGTCAGATCCTGTAGAGACCACATCATCCACGGTTCTATACTGTTGAC
CCAATGCGTCTCCCTTGTCATCTAAACCCACACCGGGTGTCATAATCAACCAATCGTAACCTTCATCTCT
TCCACCCATGTCTCTTTGAGCAATAAAGCCGATAACAAAATCTTTGTCGCTCTTCGCAATGTCAACAGTA
CCCTTAGTATATTCTCCAGTAGATAGGGAGCCCTTGCATGACAATTCTGCTAACATCAAAAGGCCTGTCA
AAACTAGAGAATAATAAAGAAAACGATCTTTTCAAAAAGAAAAAACCTTTTAGTTTTCCTTTGTTGTTGT
TGTGGGTGTGTGCTATTTATATTATATAGTTTACTCATAATACCATAAAATATTCGGTTTGATTAGGTTA
TTTTAATAAGCTAATTTGTTTCTAATCGTGTAATTTATGCTGTGTATATTAAGTAGTGTGTGCACTGCCC
AAAAATGTTTGTTGTTTATAGTCGGTTAAAGAGAAAAAAGAAAAAAAGATCCATACACACACGTTAATTA
GTTGTTCAACGTAATACACTCATATTTTGTTCTTATTTGCTTTCGGTCGCTGTTCTCACCAAGATTTATT
GCCAACGAAACAATTTTTTTTTATATATTTTCAGATTTTTCTTTTTTTCCTTTCCTTTCCTTTTCTAATT
TTCACTCCTGGTTTTCTTTCTTTCTTAGAAACATTATCTCGATATTAATATTAAAAAAATATAATCATTC
AAAATGGACGGTGGTATGTTTTAGTTTAGCTTCAATTCTAATTGATTGATTAATCAGTTGATTGGTTTCA
ATATGACAAATGGGTAGGGTGGGAAAACTTCATTTTCAATTCAGATCAAACTTTTTTGTTGTCGACATAA
TATTTCTCGTTTGGGATGTTACTGTCACATTAATAATACACACACATCAGCTTATAATTTTGAAAGTAAT
TTATCAGATATGTTGTGACGATCAGTGGAAATGGCTAACTTCAATGTATCTGTTCTTCCCCTTTTTCAAA
GTTCACGTTTTTTGATTGATTGATTGATCTGTCGGCAGTGGTTTCAAAACCATTCGGTGAGTAATCCTAT
CAATCAATGTTACGACAAAAGGCTCAATATTCAAAATTGCAATGTTTTATGTTTTCCTACGTGTACTTGT
GCAAGGCAATTGATTCAACATTGCTTTTGGTGTTTGACGAGTTTCTAGTTTGGACTTGTGTTGTTATCTG
GGCTATACAGATTTCCCGGCTCACTATGAATTTTTTTTTTCGACGCTCAGTGCACACAACTATAAACAAC
ACAAACACAAACACAGCAAGAAAAAAAAAAAACGAACATTGAATTGAAACCAAGCCAACTGAAAAATTCC
TTATTTAAATGAC
